>Addgene plasmid #162277 | pHiFi Cas9-2×sgRNA (empty, donor) | addgene full sequence | sequence record 319794 | Addgene NGS Result
GAGGGCCTATTTCCCATGATTCCTTCATATTTGCATATACGATACAAGGCTGTTAGAGAGATAATTGGAA
TTAATTTGACTGTAAACACAAAGATATTAGTACAAAATACGTGACGTAGAAAGTAATAATTTCTTGGGTA
GTTTGCAGTTTTAAAATTATGTTTTAAAATGGACTATCATATGCTTACCGTAACTTGAAAGTATTTCGAT
TTCTTGGCTTTATATATCTTGTGGAAAGGACGAAACACCGGGTCTTCGAGAAGACCTGTTTTAGAGCTAG
AAATAGCAAGTTAAAATAAGGCTAGTCCGTTATCAACTTGAAAAAGTGGCACCGAGTCGGTGCTTTTTTG
TTTTAGAGCTAGAAATAGCAAGTTAAAATAAGGCTAGTCCGTTTTTAGCGCGTGCGCCAATTCTGCAGAC
AAATGGCTCTAGAGAGGGCCTATTTCCCATGATTCCTTCATATTTGCATATACGATACAAGGCTGTTAGA
GAGATAATTGGAATTAATTTGACTGTAAACACAAAGATATTAGTACAAAATACGTGACGTAGAAAGTAAT
AATTTCTTGGGTAGTTTGCAGTTTTAAAATTATGTTTTAAAATGGACTATCATATGCTTACCGTAACTTG
AAAGTATTTCGATTTCTTGGCTTTATATATCTTGTGGAAAGGACGAAACACCGCATCGTACGCGTACGTG
TTGTTTTAGAGCTAGAAATAGCAAGTTAAAATAAGGCTAGTCCGTTATCAACTTGAAAAAGTGGCACCGA
GTCGGTGCTTTTTTGTTTTAGAGCTAGAAATAGCAAGTTAAAATAAGGCTAGTCCGTTTTTAGCGCGTGC
GCCAATTCTGCAGACAAATGGCGGTACCCGTTACATAACTTACGGTAAATGGCCCGCCTGGCTGACCGCC
CAACGACCCCCGCCCATTGACGTCAATAGTAACGCCAATAGGGACTTTCCATTGACGTCAATGGGTGGAG
TATTTACGGTAAACTGCCCACTTGGCAGTACATCAAGTGTATCATATGCCAAGTACGCCCCCTATTGACG
TCAATGACGGTAAATGGCCCGCCTGGCATTGTGCCCAGTACATGACCTTATGGGACTTTCCTACTTGGCA
GTACATCTACGTATTAGTCATCGCTATTACCATGGTCGAGGTGAGCCCCACGTTCTGCTTCACTCTCCCC
ATCTCCCCCCCCTCCCCACCCCCAATTTTGTATTTATTTATTTTTTAATTATTTTGTGCAGCGATGGGGG
CGGGGGGGGGGGGGGGGSGCGCGCCRGGGGGGGGGGGGGGGGGGGGGGGGGGGGGSGGGGSGRGGCGGAG
AGGTGCGGCGGCAGCCAATCAGAGCGGCGCGCTCCGAAAGTTTCCTTTTATGGCGAGGCGGCGGCGGCGG
CGGCCCTATAAAAAGCGAAGCGCGCGGCGGGCGGGAGTCGCTGCGCGCTGCCTTCGCCCCGTGCCCCGCT
CCGCCGCCGCCTCGCGCCGCCCGCCCCGGCTCTGACTGACCGCGTTACTCCCACAGGTGAGCGGGCGGGA
CGGCCCTTCTCCTCCGGGCTGTAATTAGCTGAGCAAGAGGTAAGGGTTTAAGGGATGGTTGGTTGGTGGG
GTATTAATGTTTAATTACCTGGAGCACCTGCCTGAAATCACTTTTTTTCAGGTTGGACCGGTGCCACCAT
GAAGCGGACTGCTGATGGCAGTGAATTTGAGTCCCCAAAGAAGAAGAGAAAGGTGGAAGGTATCCACGGA
GTCCCAGCAGCCGAATTCGCCACCATGGACAAGAAGTATTCTATCGGACTGGACATCGGGACTAATAGCG
TCGGGTGGGCCGTGATCACTGACGAGTACAAGGTGCCCTCTAAGAAGTTCAAGGTGCTCGGGAACACCGA
CCGGCATTCCATCAAGAAAAATCTGATCGGAGCTCTCCTCTTTGATTCAGGGGAGACCGCTGAAGCAACC
CGCCTCAAGCGGACTGCTAGACGGCGGTACACCAGGAGGAAGAACCGGATTTGTTACCTTCAAGAGATAT
TCTCCAACGAAATGGCAAAGGTCGACGACAGCTTCTTCCATAGGCTGGAAGAATCATTCCTCGTGGAAGA
GGATAAGAAGCATGAACGGCATCCCATCTTCGGTAATATCGTCGACGAGGTGGCCTATCACGAGAAATAC
CCAACCATCTACCATCTTCGCAAAAAGCTGGTGGACTCAACCGACAAGGCAGACCTCCGGCTTATCTACC
TGGCCCTGGCCCACATGATCAAGTTCAGAGGCCACTTCCTGATCGAGGGCGACCTCAATCCTGACAATAG
CGATGTGGATAAACTGTTCATCCAGCTGGTGCAGACTTACAACCAGCTCTTTGAAGAGAACCCCATCAAT
GCAAGCGGAGTCGATGCCAAGGCCATTCTGTCAGCCCGGCTGTCAAAGAGCCGCAGACTTGAGAATCTTA
TCGCTCAGCTGCCGGGTGAAAAGAAAAATGGACTGTTCGGGAACCTGATTGCTCTTTCACTTGGGCTGAC
TCCCAATTTCAAGTCTAATTTCGACCTGGCAGAGGATGCCAAGCTGCAACTGTCCAAGGACACCTATGAT
GACGATCTCGACAACCTCCTGGCCCAGATCGGTGACCAATACGCCGACCTTTTCCTTGCTGCTAAGAATC
TTTCTGACGCCATCCTGCTGTCTGACATTCTCCGCGTGAACACTGAAATCACCAAGGCCCCTCTTTCAGC
TTCAATGATTAAGCGGTATGATGAGCACCACCAGGACCTGACCCTGCTTAAGGCACTCGTCCGGCAGCAG
CTTCCGGAGAAGTACAAGGAAATCTTCTTTGACCAGTCAAAGAATGGATACGCCGGCTACATCGACGGAG
GTGCCTCCCAAGAGGAATTTTATAAGTTTATCAAACCTATCCTTGAGAAGATGGACGGCACCGAAGAGCT
CCTCGTGAAACTGAATCGGGAGGATCTGCTGCGGAAGCAGCGCACTTTCGACAATGGGAGCATTCCCCAC
CAGATCCATCTTGGGGAGCTTCACGCCATCCTTCGGCGCCAAGAGGACTTCTACCCCTTTCTTAAGGACA
ACAGGGAGAAGATTGAGAAAATTCTCACTTTCCGCATCCCCTACTACGTGGGACCCCTCGCCAGAGGAAA
TAGCCGGTTTGCTTGGATGACCAGAAAGTCAGAAGAAACTATCACTCCCTGGAACTTCGAAGAGGTGGTG
GACAAGGGAGCCAGCGCTCAGTCATTCATCGAACGGATGACTAACTTCGATAAGAACCTCCCCAATGAGA
AGGTCCTGCCGAAACATTCCCTGCTCTACGAGTACTTTACCGTGTACAACGAGCTGACCAAGGTGAAATA
TGTCACCGAAGGGATGAGGAAGCCCGCATTCCTGTCAGGCGAACAAAAGAAGGCAATTGTGGACCTTCTG
TTCAAGACCAATAGAAAGGTGACCGTGAAGCAGCTGAAGGAGGACTATTTCAAGAAAATTGAATGCTTCG
ACTCTGTGGAGATTAGCGGGGTCGAAGATCGGTTCAACGCAAGCCTGGGTACCTACCATGATCTGCTTAA
GATCATCAAGGACAAGGATTTTCTGGACAATGAGGAGAACGAGGACATCCTTGAGGACATTGTCCTGACT
CTCACTCTGTTCGAGGACCGGGAAATGATCGAGGAGAGGCTTAAGACCTACGCCCATCTGTTCGACGATA
AAGTGATGAAGCAACTTAAACGGAGAAGATATACCGGATGGGGACGCCTTAGCCGCAAACTCATCAACGG
AATCCGGGACAAACAGAGCGGAAAGACCATTCTTGATTTCCTTAAGAGCGACGGATTCGCTAATGCCAAC
TTCATGCAACTTATCCATGATGATTCCCTGACCTTTAAGGAGGACATCCAGAAGGCCCAAGTGTCTGGAC
AAGGTGACTCACTGCACGAGCATATCGCAAATCTGGCTGGTTCACCCGCTATTAAGAAGGGTATTCTCCA
GACCGTGAAAGTCGTGGACGAGCTGGTCAAGGTGATGGGTCGCCATAAACCAGAGAACATTGTCATCGAG
ATGGCCAGGGAAAACCAGACTACCCAGAAGGGACAGAAGAACAGCAGGGAGCGGATGAAAAGAATTGAGG
AAGGGATTAAGGAGCTCGGGTCACAGATCCTTAAAGAGCACCCGGTGGAAAACACCCAGCTTCAGAATGA
GAAGCTCTATCTGTACTACCTTCAAAATGGACGCGATATGTATGTGGACCAAGAGCTTGATATCAACAGG
CTCTCAGACTACGACGTGGACCACATCGTCCCTCAGAGCTTCCTCAAAGACGACTCAATTGACAATAAGG
TGCTGACTCGCTCAGACAAGAACCGGGGAAAGTCAGATAACGTGCCCTCAGAGGAAGTCGTGAAAAAGAT
GAAGAACTATTGGCGCCAGCTTCTGAACGCAAAGCTGATCACTCAGCGGAAGTTCGACAATCTCACTAAG
GCTGAGAGGGGCGGACTGAGCGAACTGGACAAAGCAGGATTCATTAAACGGCAACTTGTGGAGACTCGGC
AGATTACTAAACATGTCGCCCAAATCCTTGACTCACGCATGAATACCAAGTACGACGAAAACGACAAACT
TATCCGCGAGGTGAAGGTGATTACCCTGAAGTCCAAGCTGGTCAGCGATTTCAGAAAGGACTTTCAATTC
TACAAAGTGCGGGAGATCAATAACTATCATCATGCTCATGACGCATATCTGAATGCCGTGGTGGGAACCG
CCCTGATCAAGAAGTACCCAAAGCTGGAAAGCGAGTTCGTGTACGGAGACTACAAGGTCTACGACGTGCG
CAAGATGATTGCCAAATCTGAGCAGGAGATCGGAAAGGCCACCGCAAAGTACTTCTTCTACAGCAACATC
ATGAATTTCTTCAAGACCGAAATCACCCTTGCAAACGGTGAGATCCGGAAGAGGCCGCTCATCGAGACTA
ATGGGGAGACTGGCGAAATCGTGTGGGACAAGGGCAGAGATTTCGCTACCGTGCGCAAAGTGCTTTCTAT
GCCTCAAGTGAACATCGTGAAGAAAACCGAGGTGCAAACCGGAGGCTTTTCTAAGGAATCAATCCTCCCC
AAGCGCAACTCCGACAAGCTCATTGCAAGGAAGAAGGATTGGGACCCTAAGAAGTACGGCGGATTCGATT
CACCAACTGTGGCTTATTCTGTCCTGGTCGTGGCTAAGGTGGAAAAAGGAAAGTCTAAGAAGCTCAAGAG
CGTGAAGGAACTGCTGGGTATCACCATTATGGAGCGCAGCTCCTTCGAGAAGAACCCAATTGACTTTCTC
GAAGCCAAAGGTTACAAGGAAGTCAAGAAGGACCTTATCATCAAGCTCCCAAAGTATAGCCTGTTCGAAC
TGGAGAATGGGCGGAAGCGGATGCTCGCCTCCGCTGGCGAACTTCAGAAGGGTAATGAGCTGGCTCTCCC
CTCCAAGTACGTGAATTTCCTCTACCTTGCAAGCCATTACGAGAAGCTGAAGGGGAGCCCCGAGGACAAC
GAGCAAAAGCAACTGTTTGTGGAGCAGCATAAGCATTATCTGGACGAGATCATTGAGCAGATTTCCGAGT
TTTCTAAACGCGTCATTCTCGCTGATGCCAACCTCGATAAAGTCCTTAGCGCATACAATAAGCACAGAGA
CAAACCAATTCGGGAGCAGGCTGAGAATATCATCCACCTGTTCACCCTCACCAATCTTGGTGCCCCTGCC
GCATTCAAGTACTTCGACACCACCATCGACCGGAAACGCTATACCTCCACCAAAGAAGTGCTGGACGCCA
CCCTCATCCACCAGAGCATCACCGGACTTTACGAAACTCGGATTGACCTCTCACAGCTCGGAGGGGATGA
GGGAGCTGATAAGCGCACCGCCGATGGTTCCGAGTTCGAAAGCCCCAAAAAAAAGCGCAAGGTCGAAGAT
GACTATAAGGATCACGACGGTGATTATAAAGACCACGATATCGACTATAAAGACGACGATGACAAAGAGC
TGTATAAACTGCTGTAAGAATTCCTAGAGCTCGCTGATCAGCCTCGACTGTGCCTTCTAGTTGCCAGCCA
TCTGTTGTTTGCCCCTCCCCCGTGCCTTCCTTGACCCTGGAAGGTGCCACTCCCACTGTCCTTTCCTAAT
AAAATGAGGAAATTGCATCGCATTGTCTGAGTAGGTGTCATTCTATTCTGGGGGGTGGGGTGGGGCAGGA
CAGCAAGGGGGAGGATTGGGAAGAGAATAGCAGGCATGCTGGGGAGCGGCCGCAGGAACCCCTAGTGATG
GAGTTGGCCACTCCCTCTCTGCGCGCTCGCTCGCTCACTGAGGCCGGGCGACCAAAGGTCGCCCGACGCC
CGGGCTTTGCCCGGGCGGCCTCAGTGAGCGAGCGAGCGCGCAGCTGCCTGCAGGGGCGCCTGATGCGGTA
TTTTCTCCTTACGCATCTGTGCGGTATTTCACACCGCATA
[95 nt withheld, positions 6481-6575]
T
[46 nt withheld, positions 6577-6622]
C
[141 nt withheld, positions 6624-6764]
CCTTTGACGTTGGAGTCCACGTTCTTT
[37 nt withheld, positions 6792-6828]
ACTCTATCTCGGGCTATTCTTTTGATTTATAAGGGATTTTGCCGATTTCGGTCTATTGGTTAAAAAATGA
GCTGATTTAACAAAAATTTAACGCGAATTTTAACAAAATATTAACGTTTACAATTTTATGGTGCACTCTC
AGTACAATCTGCTCTGATGCCGCATAGTTAAGCCAGCCCCGACACCCGCCAACACCCGCTGACGCGCCCT
GACGGGCTTGTCTGCTCCCGGCATCCGCTTACAGACAAGCTGTGACCGTCTCCGGGAGCTGCATGTGTCA
GAGGTTTTCACCGTCATCACCGAAACGCGCGAGACGAAAGGGCCTCGTGATACGCCTATTTTTATAGGTT
AATGTCATGATAATAATGGTTTCTTAGACGTCAGGTGGCACTTTTCGGGGAAATGTGCGCGGAACCCCTA
TTTGTTTATTTTTCTAAATACATTCAAATATGTATCCGCTCATGAGACAATAACCCTGATAAATGCTTCA
ATAATATTGAAAAAGGAAGAGTATGAGTATTCAACATTTCCGTGTCGCCCTTATTCCCTTTTTTGCGGCA
TTTTGCCTTCCTGTTTTTGCTCACCCAGAAACGCTGGTGAAAGTAAAAGATGCTGAAGATCAGTTGGGTG
CACGAGTGGGTTACATCGAACTGGATCTCAACAGCGGTAAGATCCTTGAGAGTTTTCGCCCCGAAGAACG
TTTTCCAATGATGAGCACTTTTAAAGTTCTGCTATGTGGCGCGGTATTATCCCGTATTGACGCCGGGCAA
GAGCAACTCGGTCGCCGCATACACTATTCTCAGAATGACTTGGTTGAGTACTCACCAGTCACAGAAAAGC
ATCTTACGGATGGCATGACAGTAAGAGAATTATGCAGTGCTGCCATAACCATGAGTGATAACACTGCGGC
CAACTTACTTCTGACAACGATCGGAGGACCGAAGGAGCTAACCGCTTTTTTGCACAACATGGGGGATCAT
GTAACTCGCCTTGATCGTTGGGAACCGGAGCTGAATGAAGCCATACCAAACGACGAGCGTGACACCACGA
TGCCTGTAGCAATGGCAACAACGTTGCGCAAACTATTAACTGGCGAACTACTTACTCTAGCTTCCCGGCA
ACAATTAATAGACTGGATGGAGGCGGATAAAGTTGCAGGACCACTTCTGCGCTCGGCCCTTCCGGCTGGC
TGGTTTATTGCTGATAAATCTGGAGCCGGTGAGCGTGGAAGCCGCGGTATCATTGCAGCACTGGGGCCAG
ATGGTAAGCCCTCCCGTATCGTAGTTATCTACACGACGGGGAGTCAGGCAACTATGGATGAACGAAATAG
ACAGATCGCTGAGATAGGTGCCTCACTGATTAAGCATTGGTAACTGTCAGACCAAGTTTACTCATATATA
CTTTAGATTGATTTAAAACTTCATTTTTAATTTAAAAGGATCTAGGTGAAGATCCTTTTTGATAATCTCA
TGACCAAAATCCCTTAACGTGAGTTTTCGTTCCACTGAGCGTCAGACCCCGTAGAAAAGATCAAAGGATC
TTCTTGAGATCCTTTTTTTCTGCGCGTAATCTGCTGCTTGCAAACAAAAAAACCACCGCTACCAGCGGTG
GTTTGTTTGCCGGATCAAGAGCTACCAACTCTTTTTCCGAAGGTAACTGGCTTCAGCAGAGCGCAGATAC
CAAATACTGTTCTTCTAGTGTAGCCGTAGTTAGGCCACCACTTCAAGAACTCTGTAGCACCGCCTACATA
CCTCGCTCTGCTAATCCTGTTACCAGTGGCTGCTGCCAGTGGCGATAAGTCGTGTCTTACCGGGTTGGAC
TCAAGACGATAGTTACCGGATAAGGCGCAGCGGTCGGGCTGAACGGGGGGTTCGTGCACACAGCCCAGCT
TGGAGCGAACGACCTACACCGAACTGAGATACCTACAGCGTGAGCTATGAGAAAGCGCCACGCTTCCCGA
AGGGAGAAAGGCGGACAGGTATCCGGTAAGCGGCAGGGTCGGAACAGGAGAGCGCACGAGGGAGCTTCCA
GGGGGAAACGCCTGGTATCTTTATAGTCCTGTCGGGTTTCGCCACCTCTGACTTGAGCGTCGATTTTTGT
GATGCTCGTCAGGGGGGCGGAGCCTATGGAAAAACGCCAGCAACGCGGCCTTTTTACGGTTCCTGGCCTT
TTGCTGGCCTTTTGCTCACATGT
Features (pLannotate 1.2.2; 19 found; start..end, strand, type, name):
      1..241     +  promoter       U6 promoter: RNA polymerase III promoter for human U6 snRNA
    268..343     +  misc_RNA       gRNA scaffold: guide RNA scaffold for the Streptococcus pyogenes CRISPR/Cas9 system
    350..393     +  misc_RNA       gRNA scaffold (fragment): guide RNA scaffold for the Streptococcus pyogenes CRISPR/Cas9 system
    434..674     +  promoter       U6 promoter: RNA polymerase III promoter for human U6 snRNA
    703..778     +  misc_RNA       gRNA scaffold: guide RNA scaffold for the Streptococcus pyogenes CRISPR/Cas9 system
    785..828     +  misc_RNA       gRNA scaffold (fragment): guide RNA scaffold for the Streptococcus pyogenes CRISPR/Cas9 system
    869..1154    +  enhancer       CMV enhancer: human cytomegalovirus immediate early enhancer; contains an 18-bp deletion relative to the standard CMV enhancer
   1156..1433    +  promoter       chicken β-actin promoter: No description available
   1434..1661    +  intron         hybrid intron: hybrid between chicken β-actin (CBA) and minute virus of mice (MMV) introns (Gray et al., 2011)
   1775..5878    +  CDS            cas9: CAS9_STRP1 - Also known as csn1 From Streptococcus pyogenes serotype M1.
   6068..6179    +  polyA_signal   bGH poly(A) signal: bovine growth hormone polyadenylation signal
   6284..6424    +  repeat_region  AAV2 ITR: inverted terminal repeat of adeno-associated virus serotype 2 inverted
   6429..6480    -  misc_feature   bom (fragment): basis of mobility region from pBR322
   6499..6954    +  rep_origin     f1 ori (sequence partly withheld): f1 bacteriophage origin of replication; arrow indicates direction of (+) strand synthesis
   6955..7004    -  misc_feature   bom (fragment): basis of mobility region from pBR322
   7106..7141    -  CDS            rop (fragment): Rop protein, which maintains plasmids at low copy number; rop
   7236..7340    +  promoter       AmpR promoter: bla
   7341..8201    +  CDS            AmpR: β-lactamase; bla; confers resistance to ampicillin, carbenicillin, and related antibiotics
   8372..8960    +  rep_origin     ori: high-copy-number ColE1/pMB1/pBR322/pUC origin of replication
