[The description below was written by a language model from this plasmid's Addgene catalogue record and pLannotate feature annotations shown in this document.]
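Description:
pHiFi Cas9-2×sgRNA (empty, donor) is an all-in-one mammalian expression and CRISPR plasmid of about 9 kb, designed for a Cas9-mediated, homology-independent knock-in system. It was built from peSpCas9(1.1)-2×sgRNA (empty, donor) by replacing the eSpCas9(1.1) coding sequence with HiFi Cas9, the R691A variant of Streptococcus pyogenes Cas9. In bacteria it replicates from a high-copy ColE1/pUC-type origin and is selected with ampicillin through the β-lactamase gene and its own promoter. An f1 phage origin is also annotated. So are a single AAV2 inverted terminal repeat and short bom and rop fragments, which appear to be remnants of the parental backbone. With only one ITR annotated, nothing in the record indicates use as an AAV packaging vector.

The payload consists of three expression units in the same orientation. Two tandem cassettes each pair a human U6 RNA polymerase III promoter with an S. pyogenes guide RNA scaffold. The name "(empty, donor)" suggests that one guide position is left open for a user-chosen genomic target and the other is assigned to cutting the donor vector, but the record does not state the guide sequences. Downstream, a hybrid promoter made up of the CMV enhancer, chicken β-actin promoter and a hybrid intron drives the Cas9 open reading frame, which ends at a bovine growth hormone polyadenylation signal. The nuclease is flanked at both ends by bipartite nuclear localization signals (BPNLS), taken from a pCAG-1BPNLS-Cas9-1BPNLS plasmid, and carries a C-terminal FLAG tag for detection. Delivering the nuclease and both guides from a single plasmid is intended to allow cleavage of a genomic site and a co-transfected donor in the same cell, so that the donor can be inserted by end joining rather than homologous recombination.
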