Addgene plasmid #162277: pHiFi Cas9-2×sgRNA (empty, donor)
Purpose: All-in-one vector for CRISPR/Cas9-mediated homology-independent knock-in system. The plasmid contains BPNLS-HiFi Cas9-BPNLS and two sgRNA expression cassettes.
Depositing lab: Kazuhisa Nakayama. Depositing organization: Kyoto University, Graduate School of Pharmaceutical Sciences. Publication: ARL3 and ARL13B GTPases participate in distinct steps of INPP5E targeting to the ciliary membrane. Fujisawa S, Qiu H, Nozaki S, Chiba S, Katoh Y, Nakayama K. Biol Open. 2021 Aug 27. pii: 271969. doi: 10.1242/bio.058843. PubMed 34447983.
Backbone
  Vector backbone: peSpCas9(1.1)-2×sgRNA (empty, donor)
  Backbone manufacturer: Kazuhisa Nakayama lab (Plasmid #80768)
  Backbone size w/o insert (bp): 4663
  Modifications to backbone: The eSpCas9(1.1) was replaced with the HiFi Cas9.
  Vector type: Mammalian Expression, CRISPR
Growth in bacteria
  Bacterial resistance: Ampicillin, 100 μg/mL
  Growth temperature: 37°C
  Growth strain: DH5alpha
  Copy number: High Copy
Gene/Insert
  Gene/Insert name: HiFi Cas9 (alt name: SpCas9 (R691A))
  Species: Streptococcus pyogenes
  Insert size (bp): 4359
  Mutation: SpCas9 (R691A)
  Tag / fusion protein: BPNLS (N terminal on insert); BPNLS (C terminal on insert); FLAG tag (C terminal on insert)
  Cloning method: Ligation Independent Cloning
  Sequencing primers: 5′ AGGGATGGTTGGTTGGTGGG; 3′ CCAATCCTCCCCCTTGCTGT
Resource information
  A portion of this plasmid was derived from a plasmid made by: The 1BPNLS-Cas9-1BPNLS portion of this plasmid utilized pCAG-1BPNLS-Cas9-1BPNLS (Plasmid #87108).
Terms and licenses: Academic/Nonprofit Terms; Industry Terms: Not Available to Industry
How to cite: pHiFi Cas9-2×sgRNA (empty, donor) was a gift from Kazuhisa Nakayama (Addgene plasmid # 162277 ; http://n2t.net/addgene:162277 ; RRID:Addgene_162277)
